>Addgene plasmid #43916 | MAP2-CD4 | addgene partial sequence | sequence record 59848 | WPRE-R 5'-CATAGCGTAAAAGGAGCAACA-3'
ATCCAGAGGTTGATTATCGATAAGCTTGATATCGAATTGAGGCTGATCAGCGGGTTTAAACTCAATGGTG
ATGGCGATGATGACCGGTACGCGTAGAATCGAGACCGAGGAGAGGGTTAGGGATAGGCTTACCTTCGAAC
CGCGGGCCCTCTAGATCAACCACTTTGTACAAGAAAGCTGGGTTCAGTGCCGGCACCTGACACAGAAGAA
GATGCCTAGCCCAATGAAAAGCAGGAGGCCGGCGACGCCCCCCAGCACAATCAGGGCCATTGGCTGCACC
GGGGTCGACCATGTGGGCAGAACCTTGATGTTGGATTCCAGCAGGACCTGTCCCGAGTCACTCAGCAGAC
ACTGCCACATCCCCGCCTCAGGGTTCAGCACCCACACCGCCTTCTCCCGCTTCGAGACCTTTGCCTCCTT
GTTCTCCAGTTTCAAGCTCAGCATCAGCTTAGGGGAGGTGGGTCCCCACACCTCACAGGTCAAATTTTTC
TGGAGCTGAGTGGCTCTCATCACCACCAGGTTCACTTCCTGATGCAACTTTCCTGTTTTCGCTTCAAGGG
CCAGGGTGAGGTTTCCAGAGCCAGCATACTGAGGCAAGGCCTGGGGCAGGGTGAGGTGGAGCGGGAGCTT
CTTGCCCATCTGGAGCTTAGGGTCCTGGGTAACCCGTTTTACAGACACTTCCTTGTTCTTCAGGTCAAAG
GTGATCCAAGACTTGGAGGAGGAAGCCCTCTCCGCCTGCCACCACAGCTCGCCACTGCCCGTCAGCTTTT
CAACTGTAAAGGCGAGTGGGAAGGAGAACTCCACCTGTTCCCCCTCTTTCTTATAGACTATGCTGGAGGC
CTTCTGGAAAGCTAGCACCACGATGTCTATTTT
