[The description below was written by a language model from this plasmid's Addgene catalogue record.]
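Description:
MAP2-CD4 is a lentiviral mammalian expression plasmid of about 10.9 kb in which a human CD4 cDNA (roughly 1.3 kb) is placed under control of the human MAP2 promoter. It was made by Gateway recombination into the destination vector FU-MAP2-Gateway (about 9.6 kb). That vector was assembled by taking the MAP2 promoter from a commercial MAP2-GFP lentiviral reporter and the Gateway cassette from pEF-DEST51, then inserting both into the FUdeltaGW-rtTA lentiviral backbone after its ubiquitin promoter-rtTA segment had been removed. The CD4 sequence itself was taken from a commercial magnetic cell-selection plasmid. In bacteria the plasmid is maintained at high copy under ampicillin selection, and a recombination-deficient (recA) host is recommended, as is usual for lentiviral vectors carrying repeated LTR sequences. Zeocin is listed as the selectable marker. A WPRE-based sequencing primer suggests that this post-transcriptional enhancer lies downstream of the insert, although no feature table is provided to confirm the layout. V5 and His tags carried over from the Gateway cassette are present in the backbone but, according to the depositor, are not expressed with CD4.

Because MAP2 is a neuronal marker gene, its promoter should restrict CD4 expression to cells that have acquired a neuronal identity, so that these cells display a surface protein. The source of the CD4 cDNA suggests use as an antibody-accessible handle for enriching or identifying such cells, though the record does not state this purpose outright. The associated work concerns the conversion of astrocytes into functional midbrain dopaminergic neurons, a setting in which a neuron-specific surface reporter delivered by lentiviral transduction would mark successfully converted cells.
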