Addgene plasmid #43916: MAP2-CD4
Depositing lab: John Gearhart. Depositing organization: University of Pennsylvania. Publication: Efficient conversion of astrocytes to functional midbrain dopaminergic neurons using a single polycistronic vector. Addis RC, Hsu FC, Wright RL, Dichter MA, Coulter DA, Gearhart JD. PLoS One. 2011;6(12):e28719. doi: 10.1371/journal.pone.0028719. Epub 2011 Dec 9. PubMed 22174877.
Backbone
  Vector backbone: FU-MAP2-Gateway
  Backbone manufacturer: Addgene plasmid 43915
  Backbone size w/o insert (bp): 9600
  Total vector size (bp): 10900
  Vector type: Mammalian Expression, Lentiviral
  Selectable markers: Zeocin
Growth in bacteria
  Bacterial resistance: Ampicillin, 100 μg/mL
  Growth temperature: 37°C
  Growth strain: Stbl3
  Growth instructions: Use recA cells, such as STBL3 (Invitrogen)
  Copy number: High Copy
Gene/Insert
  Gene/Insert name: CD4
  Species: H. sapiens (human)
  Insert size (bp): 1300
  GenBank ID: NM_000616.4 NP_000607.1
  Entrez Gene: CD4 (a.k.a. CD4mut, IMD79, Leu-3, OKT4D, T4)
  Promoter: Human MAP2 promoter
  Cloning method: Gateway Cloning
  Sequencing primers: 5′ T7; 3′ WPRE-R
Resource information
  A portion of this plasmid was derived from a plasmid made by: Human CD4 cDNA sequence cloned from plasmid pMAC24-IRESII, Miltenyi Biotec,
Terms and licenses: Academic/Nonprofit Terms; Industry Terms: Not Available to Industry
Depositor comments: The MAP2-GFP lentiviral reporter plasmid pGZ-hMAP2 was purchased from System Biosciences (SR10047PA-1). The MAP2 promoter sequence from this plasmid was then cloned along with the Gateway cassette of pEF-DEST51 into the backbone of FUdeltaGW-rtTA (Addgene plasmid 19780) following removal of the ubiquitin promoter-rtTA sequence to produce FU-MAP2-Gateway (Addgene plasmid #43915). This destination vector was subsequently used to generate MAP2-CD4 (human CD4 sequence cloned from pMACS4-IRESII, Miltenyi Biotec, Cambridge, MA). The V5 and His tags present in the vector backbone are not expressed with the CD4 insert.
How to cite: MAP2-CD4 was a gift from John Gearhart (Addgene plasmid # 43916 ; http://n2t.net/addgene:43916 ; RRID:Addgene_43916)
